Addgene plasmid #163846: pT3TS-TurboID-EGFP
Purpose: In vitro transcription of TurboID-EGFP. Parton lab clone JRS
Depositing lab: Rob Parton. Depositing organization: University of Queensland, Institute for Molecular Bioscience. Publication: In vivo proteomic mapping through GFP-directed proximity-dependent biotin labelling in zebrafish. Xiong Z, Lo HP, McMahon KA, Martel N, Jones A, Hill MM, Parton RG, Hall TE. Elife. 2021 Feb 16;10. pii: 64631. doi: 10.7554/eLife.64631. PubMed 33591275.
Backbone
  Vector backbone: pT3TS-Dest_R1-R3 (Addgene 140878)
  Vector type: In vitro transcription of RNA
Growth in bacteria
  Bacterial resistance: Ampicillin, 100 μg/mL
  Growth temperature: 37°C
  Growth strain: DH5alpha
  Copy number: High Copy
Gene/Insert
  Gene/Insert name: TurboID
  Species: Synthetic
  Tag / fusion protein: EGFP (C terminal on insert)
Terms and licenses: Academic/Nonprofit Terms; Industry Terms: Not Available to Industry
How to cite: pT3TS-TurboID-EGFP was a gift from Rob Parton (Addgene plasmid # 163846 ; http://n2t.net/addgene:163846 ; RRID:Addgene_163846)
