[The description below was written by a language model from this plasmid's Addgene catalogue record and pLannotate feature annotations shown in this document.]
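Description:
pT3TS-TurboID-EGFP is an in vitro transcription plasmid for producing synthetic mRNA that encodes TurboID fused at its C terminus to EGFP. It was built by multisite Gateway recombination into the pT3TS-Dest_R1-R3 destination backbone. It is maintained in E. coli as a high-copy plasmid through a ColE1/pUC-type origin with ampicillin selection (AmpR under its own bla promoter). The backbone also retains an f1 origin and remnants of a lac cloning region (lacZα and lacI fragments, CAP site, lac promoter and operator), which have no role in the payload.

The transcription unit starts with a T3 RNA polymerase promoter. This is followed by the Xenopus laevis β-globin 5'-UTR, which acts as a translational enhancer, and then by the coding region and the Xenopus β-globin 3'-UTR. These globin UTRs are commonly used to improve the stability and translation of injected transcripts. The annotation tool labels the first open reading frame as E. coli birA. This fits the catalogue description, since TurboID is an engineered, highly active promiscuous biotin ligase derived from BirA. The ligase sits between attB1 and attB2, and EGFP lies between attB2 and attB3, so the Gateway scars flank each module and the attB2 site forms the linker between the two proteins. A T7 promoter lies downstream in the opposite orientation.

The record gives the purpose only as in vitro transcription of TurboID-EGFP. The associated publication concerns GFP-directed proximity-dependent biotin labelling in zebrafish, which suggests the RNA is meant for expressing a fluorescently trackable biotin ligase in embryos, although the record does not describe its specific experimental role. The sequence behind the feature table is described as a partial NGS result.
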