Features (pLannotate 1.2.2; 18 found; start..end, strand, type, name):
      1..19      +  promoter       T3 promoter: promoter for bacteriophage T3 RNA polymerase
     44..86      +  5'UTR          Xenopus globin 5'-UTR: translational enhancer from the 5'-UTR of the major beta-globin gene of Xenopus laevis
     94..114     +  protein_bind   attB1: mutant version of attB; core recombination site for the Gateway® BP reaction BP Clonase™
    154..1113    +  CDS            birA: BIRA_ECOLI - Also known as bioR, dhbB. Experimental evidence at protein level: Swiss-Prot protein existence level 1. Acts both as a biotin--[acetyl-CoA-carboxylase] ligase and a biotin-operon repressor. In the presence of ATP, BirA activates biotin to form the BirA-biotinyl-5'-adenylate (BirA-bio-5'-AMP or holoBirA) complex. HoloBirA can either transfer the biotinyl moiety to the biotin carboxyl carrier protein (BCCP) subunit of acetyl-CoA carboxylase, or bind to the biotin operator site and inhibit transcription of the operon. From Escherichia coli (strain K12).
   1118..1138    -  protein_bind   attB2: mutant version of attB; core recombination site for the Gateway® BP reaction BP Clonase™
   1141..1857    +  CDS            EGFP: the original enhanced GFP (Yang et al., 1996) mammalian codon-optimized
   1859..1879    -  protein_bind   attB3: mutant version of attB; core recombination site for the Gateway® BP reaction BP Clonase™
   1904..2029    +  3'UTR          Xenopus globin 3'-UTR: 3'-UTR of the major beta-globin gene of Xenopus laevis
   2117..2135    -  promoter       T7 promoter: promoter for bacteriophage T7 RNA polymerase
   2138..2295    +  CDS            lacZα (fragment): LacZα fragment of β-galactosidase; lacZ fragment
   2327..2755    -  rep_origin     f1 ori (sequence partly withheld): f1 bacteriophage origin of replication; arrow indicates direction of (+) strand synthesis
   2782..2886    +  promoter       AmpR promoter: bla
   2887..3747    +  CDS            AmpR: β-lactamase; bla; confers resistance to ampicillin, carbenicillin, and related antibiotics
   3918..4506    +  rep_origin     ori: high-copy-number ColE1/pMB1/pBR322/pUC origin of replication
   4689..4781    +  CDS            lacI (fragment): lac repressor; lacI; The lac repressor binds to the lac operator to inhibit transcription in E. coli. This inhibition can be relieved by adding lactose or isopropyl-β-D-thiogalactopyranoside (IPTG).
   4794..4815    +  protein_bind   CAP binding site: CAP binding activates transcription in the presence of cAMP. E. coli catabolite activator protein
   4830..4860    +  promoter       lac promoter: promoter for the E. coli lac operon
   4868..4884    +  protein_bind   lac operator: The lac repressor binds to the lac operator to inhibit transcription in E. coli. This inhibition can be relieved by adding lactose or isopropyl-β-D-thiogalactopyranoside (IPTG). lac repressor encoded by lacI
>Addgene plasmid #163846 | pT3TS-TurboID-EGFP | addgene full sequence | sequence record 342086 | Addgene Partial NGS Result
AATTAACCCTCACTAAAGGGAACAAAAGCTGGAGCTAAGCTTGCTTGTTCTTTTTGCAGAAGCTCAGAAT
AAACGCTCAACTTTGGCAGATCTCAAGTTTGTACAAAAAAGCAGGCTGCCACCATGGAGCAGAAACTGAT
AAGCGAAGAGGACCTGAAAGACAATACAGTCCCCTTGAAGCTGATTGCCCTTCTGGCAAATGGCGAATTC
CACAGCGGGGAGCAACTGGGCGAAACGTTGGGCATGAGTAGAGCAGCGATAAACAAACATATACAAACGC
TGAGGGATTGGGGTGTAGACGTGTTCACCGTTCCGGGCAAGGGCTATAGTTTGCCCGAACCGATACCACT
TCTGAACGCCAAACAAATATTGGGTCAACTGGATGGAGGATCAGTAGCAGTTCTTCCTGTGGTCGACTCT
ACTAACCAATATCTGCTGGATCGGATCGGGGAACTGAAATCTGGCGATGCATGCATAGCTGAGTACCAGC
AGGCTGGACGGGGATCTCGAGGAAGGAAATGGTTTTCCCCGTTTGGGGCCAACCTCTATCTCTCTATGTT
CTGGAGGTTGAAACGTGGCCCTGCTGCCATCGGCTTGGGGCCTGTCATTGGTATTGTTATGGCGGAGGCG
TTGCGTAAACTTGGAGCGGATAAAGTGAGGGTTAAATGGCCAAACGATTTGTATCTTCAAGACCGCAAGT
TGGCTGGTATACTGGTAGAACTCGCAGGGATTACAGGAGATGCGGCTCAGATTGTGATCGGTGCCGGTAT
TAACGTCGCGATGCGTAGGGTAGAGGAGTCCGTGGTCAATCAGGGTTGGATTACGCTGCAAGAGGCTGGA
ATCAATCTCGACAGAAACACACTTGCAGCCACGCTTATTCGGGAATTGAGGGCTGCTCTTGAACTTTTTG
AACAGGAAGGGTTGGCACCTTACCTGCCGCGCTGGGAAAAGCTGGATAATTTCATAAATCGGCCCGTCAA
GCTCATAATCGGGGACAAGGAAATTTTCGGCATATCACGCGGCATCGACAAGCAGGGGGCACTGCTGTTG
GAACAGGACGGAGTCATAAAGCCCTGGATGGGTGGTGAGATTAGCCTTCGATCTGCGGAGAAACACCCAG
CTTTCTTGTACAAAGTGGCTGTGAGCAAGGGCGAGGAGCTGTTCACCGGGGTGGTGCCCATCCTGGTCGA
GCTGGACGGCGACGTAAACGGCCACAAGTTCAGCGTGTCCGGCGAGGGCGAGGGCGATGCCACCTACGGC
AAGCTGACCCTGAAGTTCATCTGCACCACCGGCAAGCTGCCCGTGCCCTGGCCCACCCTCGTGACCACCC
TGACCTACGGCGTGCAGTGCTTCAGCCGCTACCCCGACCACATGAAGCAGCACGACTTCTTCAAGTCCGC
CATGCCCGAAGGCTACGTCCAGGAGCGCACCATCTTCTTCAAGGACGACGGCAACTACAAGACCCGCGCC
GAGGTGAAGTTCGAGGGCGACACCCTGGTGAACCGCATCGAGCTGAAGGGCATCGACTTCAAGGAGGACG
GCAACATCCTGGGGCACAAGCTGGAGTACAACTACAACAGCCACAACGTCTATATCATGGCCGACAAGCA
GAAGAACGGCATCAAGGTGAACTTCAAGATCCGCCACAACATCGAGGACGGCAGCGTGCAGCTCGCCGAC
CACTACCAGCAGAACACCCCCATCGGCGACGGCCCCGTGCTGCTGCCCGACAACCACTACCTGAGCACCC
AGTCCGCCCTGAGCAAAGACCCCAACGAGAAGCGCGATCACATGGTCCTGCTGGAGTTCGTGACCGCCGC
CGGGATCACTCTCGGCATGGACGAGCTGTACAAGTAACCAACTTTATTATACATAGTTGCTCGAGCGGAT
CTGGTTACCACTAAACCAGCCTCAAGAACACCCGAATGGAGTCTCTAAGCTACATAATACCAACTTACAC
TTTACAAAATGTTGTCCCCCAAAATGTAGCCATTCGTATCTGCTCCTAATAAAAARAAAGTTTCTTCACA
TTCTAAAAAAAAAAAAAAAAAAAAAAAAAAAAANCCCCCCCCCCCCCCTGCAGGGCCAAGTCGGCCTCTA
GAGGTACCCAATTCGCCCTATAGTGAGTCGTATTACAATTCACTGGCCGTCGTTTTACAACGTCGTGACT
GGGAAAACCCTGGCGTTACCCAACTTAATCGCCTTGCAGCACATCCCCCTTTCGCCAGCTGGCGTAATAG
CGAAGAGGCCCGCACCGATCGCCCTTCCCAACAGTTGCGCAGCCTGAATGGCGAATGGCAAATTGTAAGC
GTTAATATTTTGTTAAAATTCGCGTTAAATTTTTGTTAAATCAGCTCATTTTTTAACCAATAGGCCGAAA
TCGGCAAAATCCCTTATAAATCAAAAGAATAGACCGAGATAGGGT
[37 nt withheld, positions 2426-2462]
AAAGAACGTGGACTCCAACGTCAAAGG
[49 nt withheld, positions 2490-2538]
T
[91 nt withheld, positions 2540-2630]
G
[124 nt withheld, positions 2632-2755]
CAGGTGGCACTTTTCGGGGAAATGTGCGCGGAACCCCTATTTGTTTATTTTTCTAAATACATTCAAATAT
GTATCTGCTCATGAGACAATAACCCTGATAAATGCTTCAATAATATTGAAAAAGGAAGAGTATGAGTATT
CAACATTTCCGTGTCGCCCTTATTCCCTTTTTTGCGGCATTTTGCCTTCCTGTTTTTGCTCACCCAGAAA
CGCTGGTGAAAGTAAAAGATGCTGAAGATCAGTTGGGTGCACGAGTGGGTTACATCGAACTGGATCTCAA
CAGCGGTAAGATCCTTGAGAGTTTTCGCCCCGAAGAACGTTTTCCAATGATGAGCACTTTTAAAGTTCTG
CTATGTGGCGCGGTATTATCCCGTATTGACGCCGGGCAAGAGCAACTCGGTCGCCGCATACACTATTCTC
AGAATGACTTGGTTGAGTACTCACCAGTCACAGAAAAGCATCTTACGGATGGCATGACAGTAAGAGAATT
ATGCAGTGCTGCCATAACCATGAGTGATAACACTGCGGCCAACTTACTTCTGACAACGATCGGAGGACCG
AAGGAGCTAACCGCTTTTTTGCACAACATGGGGGATCATGTAACTCGCCTTGATCGTTGGGAACCGGAGC
TGAATGAAGCCATACCAAACGACGAGCGTGACACCACGATGCCTGTAGCAATGGCAACAACGTTGCGCAA
ACTATTAACTGGCGAACTACTTACTCTAGCTTCCCGGCAACAATTAATAGACTGGATGGAGGCGGATAAA
GTTGCAGGACCACTTCTGCGCTCGGCCCTTCCGGCTGGCTGGTTTATTGCTGATAAATCTGGAGCCGGTG
AGCGTGGGTCTCGCGGTATCATTGCAGCACTGGGGCCAGATGGTAAGCCCTCCCGTATCGTAGTTATCTA
CACGACGGGGAGTCAGGCAACTATGGATGAACGAAATAGACAGATCGCTGAGATAGGTGCCTCACTGATT
AAGCATTGGTAACTGTCAGACCAAGTTTACTCATATATACTTTAGATTGATTTAAAACTTCATTTTTAAT
TTAAAAGGATCTAGGTGAAGATCCTTTTTGATAATCTCATGACCAAAATCCCTTAACGTGAGTTTTCGTT
CCACTGAGCGTCAGACCCCGTAGAAAAGATCAAAGGATCTTCTTGAGATCCTTTTTTTCTGCGCGTAATC
TGCTGCTTGCAAACAAAAAAACCACCGCTACCAGCGGTGGTTTGTTTGCCGGATCAAGAGCTACCAACTC
TTTTTCCGAAGGTAACTGGCTTCAGCAGAGCGCAGATACCAAATACTGTTCTTCTAGTGTAGCCGTAGTT
AGGCCACCACTTCAAGAACTCTGTAGCACCGCCTACATACCTCGCTCTGCTAATCCTGTTACCAGTGGCT
GCTGCCAGTGGCGATAAGTCGTGTCTTACCGGGTTGGACTCAAGACGATAGTTACCGGATAAGGCGCAGC
GGTCGGGCTGAACGGGGGGTTCGTGCACACAGCCCAGCTTGGAGCGAACGACCTACACCGAACTGAGATA
CCTACAGCGTGAGCTATGAGAAAGCGCCACGCTTCCCGAAGGGAGAAAGGCGGACAGGTATCCGGTAAGC
GGCAGGGTCGGAACAGGAGAGCGCACGAGGGAGCTTCCAGGGGGAAACGCCTGGTATCTTTATAGTCCTG
TCGGGTTTCGCCACCTCTGACTTGAGCGTCGATTTTTGTGATGCTCGTCAGGGGGGCGGAGCCTATGGAA
AAACGCCAGCAACGCGGCCTTTTTACGGTTCCTGGCCTTTTGCTGGCCTTTTGCTCACATGTTCTTTCCT
GCGTTATCCCCTGATTCTGTGGATAACCGTATTACCGCCTTTGAGTGAGCTGATACCGCTCGCCGCAGCC
GAACGACCGAGCGCAGCGAGTCAGTGAGCGAGGAAGCGGAAGAGCGCCCAATACGCAAACCGCCTCTCCC
CGCGCGTTGGCCGATTCATTAATGCAGCTGGCACGACAGGTTTCCCGACTGGAAAGCGGGCAGTGAGCGC
AACGCAATTAATGTGAGTTAGCTCACTCATTAGGCACCCCAGGCTTTACACTTTATGCTTCCGGCTCGTA
TGTTGTGTGGAATTGTGAGCGGATAACAATTTCACACAGGAAACAGCTATGACCATGATTACGCCAAGCT
CGA
